>Addgene plasmid #51358 | 4EDU | depositor partial sequence | sequence record 78259 | Insert sequence
TCAAGTACATCTTCTGTACAAAGGGATGATTTCCACTGGGAGGAGTATTTGAAAGAGACTGGGTCTATAA
GTGCTCCTTCAGAGTGCTTCCGTCAGTCTCAGATTCCACCTGTGAATGATTTCAAAGTTGGTATGAAATT
GGAAGCCCGTGACCCTCGCAATGCCACTTCAGTATGTATTGCTACGGTTATTGGAATTACTGGGGCCAGG
TTACGGTTACGACTGGATGGTAGTGACAACAGAAATGATTTTTGGAGGCTTGTCGATTCCCCAGATATAC
AACCTGTTGGGACATGTGAAAAGGAAGGAGACTTACTTCAACCTCCACTAGGGTACCAGATGAATACATC
CTCCTGGCCGATGTTCCTCTTAAAGACACTAAATGGGTCTGAAATGGCATCTGCCACATTATTTAAGAAG
GAACCACCAAAGCCCCCACTAAATAATTTTAAAGTGGGGATGAAACTGGAAGCTATTGACAAAAAGAACC
CGTATCTCATCTGTCCTGCGACCATTGGAGATGTTAAAGGGGATGAAGTTCATATCACATTTGATGGCTG
GAGTGGAGCTTTTGATTACTGGTGCAAGTATGATTCTCGAGATATTTTCCCAGCTGGGTGGTGTCGCCTG
ACAGGAGATGTATTACAACCCCCAGGAACTAGT
