>Addgene plasmid #51358 | 4EDU | addgene partial sequence | sequence record 79957 | T7 5'-TAATACGACTCACTATAGGG-3'
TAGAATAATTTTGTTTAACTTTAAGAAGGAGATATACCATGCATCATCATCATCATCACAGCAGCGGCAG
AGAAAACTTGTATTTCCAGGGCTCAAGTACATCTTCTGTACAAAGGGATGATTTCCACTGGGAGGAGTAT
TTGAAAGAGACTGGGTCTATAAGTGCTCCTTCAGAGTGCTTCCGTCAGTCTCAGATTCCACCTGTGAATG
ATTTCAAAGTTGGTATGAAATTGGAAGCCCGTGACCCTCGCAATGCCACTTCAGTATGTATTGCTACGGT
TATTGGAATTACTGGGGCCAGGTTACGGTTACGACTGGATGGTAGTGACAACAGAAATGATTTTTGGAGG
CTTGTCGATTCCCCAGATATACAACCTGTTGGGACATGTGAAAAGGAAGGAGACTTACTTCAACCTCCAC
TAGGGTACCAGATGAATACATCCTCCTGGCCGATGTTCCTCTTAAAGACACTAAATGGGTCTGAAATGGC
ATCTGCCACATTATTTAAGAAGGAACCACCAAAGCCCCCACTAAATAATTTTAAAGTGGGGATGAAACTG
GAAGCTATTGACAAAAAGAACCCGTATCTCATCTGTCCTGCGACCATTGGAGATGTTAAAGGGGATGAAG
TTCATATCACATTTGATGGCTGGAGTGGAGCTTTTGATTACTGGTGCAAGTATGATTCTCGAGATATTTT
CCCAGCTGGGTGGTGTCGCCTGACAGGAGATGTATTACAACCCCCAGGAACTAGTTGATGACGAAGCTTG
CGGCCGCACTCGAGCACCACCACCACCACCACTGAGATCCGGCTGCTAACAAAGCCCGAAAGGAAGCTGA
GTTGGCTGCTGCCACCGCTGAGCAATAACTAGCA
