[The description below was written by a language model from this plasmid's Addgene catalogue record.]
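Description:
4EDU is a bacterial expression plasmid built on the pET28-MHL backbone, a pET-family vector designed for T7-driven recombinant protein production in E. coli. It carries kanamycin resistance for selection and is recorded as low copy. The catalogue lists a standard cloning strain for propagation. As with other T7-promoter vectors, protein expression would require a host that supplies T7 RNA polymerase, although the record does not name an expression strain. No feature table or origin of replication is given, so the backbone details beyond these fields are not documented here.

The insert is a truncated fragment of SCML2 (alternative names SCML2 and BC064617, the latter apparently a cDNA clone accession). It was introduced by ligation independent cloning and placed under the T7 promoter with an N-terminal His tag, which allows purification of the expressed protein by immobilised metal affinity chromatography. The record notes that the insert is a truncation but refers to comments that are not included, so the exact residue boundaries and the domain covered are not stated, and neither is the species of origin. The construct name has the format of a Protein Data Bank identifier, which suggests that the plasmid was made to produce a defined SCML2 fragment for structure determination. The record itself does not state this purpose explicitly. The insert can be verified by sequencing from the flanking T7 promoter and T7 terminator primer sites. Distribution is limited to academic and nonprofit users.
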