Addgene plasmid #51358: 4EDU
Depositing lab: Cheryl Arrowsmith. Depositing organization: University of Toronto.
Backbone
  Vector backbone: pET28-MHL
  Vector type: Bacterial Expression
Growth in bacteria
  Bacterial resistance: Kanamycin, 50 μg/mL
  Growth temperature: 37°C
  Growth strain: DH5alpha
  Copy number: Low Copy
Gene/Insert
  Gene/Insert name: 4EDU (alt names: SCML2; BC064617)
  Mutation: Truncation: See Comments
  Promoter: T7
  Tag / fusion protein: His (N terminal on insert)
  Cloning method: Ligation Independent Cloning
  Sequencing primers: 5′ T7; 3′ T7-term
Terms and licenses: Academic/Nonprofit Terms; Industry Terms: Not Available to Industry
How to cite: 4EDU was a gift from Cheryl Arrowsmith (Addgene plasmid # 51358 ; http://n2t.net/addgene:51358 ; RRID:Addgene_51358)
